Addgene plasmid #214049: pSAVED-CHAT_PCaspase_PCi
Purpose: Bacterial expression plasmid for SAVED-CHAT, PCaspase, and PCi from Haliangium ochraceum
Depositing lab: Raymond Staals. Depositing organization: Wageningen University, Department Agrotechnology & Food Sciences. Publication: Type III-B CRISPR-Cas cascade of proteolytic cleavages. Steens JA, Bravo JPK, Salazar CRP, Yildiz C, Amieiro AM, Kostlbacher S, Prinsen SHP, Andres AS, Patinios C, Bardis A, Barendregt A, Scheltema RA, Ettema TJG, van der Oost J, Taylor DW, Staals RHJ. Science. 2024 Feb 2;383(6682):512-519. doi: 10.1126/science.adk0378. Epub 2024 Feb 1. PubMed 38301007.
Backbone
  Vector backbone: pCDF
  Vector type: Bacterial Expression
Growth in bacteria
  Bacterial resistance: Ampicillin, 100 μg/mL
  Growth temperature: 37°C
  Growth strain: DH5alpha
  Copy number: High Copy
Gene/Insert
  Gene/Insert name: SAVED-CHAT-Pcaspase-PCi
  Species: Haliangium ochraceum DSM 14384
  Mutation: WT
  Promoter: lacUV5 promoter
  Cloning method: Gibson Cloning
Terms and licenses: Academic/Nonprofit Terms; Industry Terms: Not Available to Industry
Depositor comments: Please visit https://doi.org/10.1101/2023.06.23.546230 for bioRxiv preprint.
How to cite: pSAVED-CHAT_PCaspase_PCi was a gift from Raymond Staals (Addgene plasmid # 214049 ; http://n2t.net/addgene:214049 ; RRID:Addgene_214049)
