[The description below was written by a language model from this plasmid's Addgene catalogue record and pLannotate feature annotations shown in this document.]
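Description:
pSAVED-CHAT_PCaspase_PCi is a 6,487 nt bacterial expression plasmid built on a pCDF backbone for producing three wild-type proteins from Haliangium ochraceum DSM 14384 in E. coli: SAVED-CHAT, PCaspase and PCi. It replicates from the CloDF13 (CDF) origin, which is compatible with other common origins and so allows it to be maintained alongside additional plasmids in the same cell. Selection is by ampicillin, through a β-lactamase (AmpR) gene driven by its own bla promoter. The record lists the plasmid as high copy.

The insert, assembled by Gibson cloning, is placed downstream of a lacUV5 promoter, a lac promoter variant carrying an "up" mutation. A T7 terminator lies about 4.1 kb further on and closes the expression region. The feature table does not annotate the three coding sequences, so their order, spacing and ribosome binding sites, and the presence of any tags, cannot be read from the record. They presumably occupy the unannotated stretch between the promoter and the terminator. Upstream of the promoter, on the opposite strand, the table shows an rrnB T1 terminator, a CAP binding site and a short tetracycline-resistance gene fragment. The fragment looks like a non-functional cloning remnant, and the terminator may help insulate the cassette from upstream read-through. No lacI gene or lac operator is annotated.

The associated publication concerns a type III-B CRISPR-Cas system that triggers a cascade of proteolytic cleavages. The plasmid therefore appears intended to supply the protease-related components of that pathway in E. coli. Its compatible origin would suit co-expression with other plasmids, although the record does not name any specific partner constructs.
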