Features (pLannotate 1.2.2; 8 found; start..end, strand, type, name):
     97..161     -  CDS            TcR (fragment): tetracycline efflux protein; tet; confers resistance to tetracycline
    176..197     -  protein_bind   CAP binding site: CAP binding activates transcription in the presence of cAMP. E. coli catabolite activator protein
    242..288     -  terminator     rrnB T1 terminator: transcription terminator T1 from the E. coli rrnB gene
    332..362     +  promoter       lac UV5 promoter: E. coli lac promoter with an "up" mutation
   4515..4562    +  terminator     T7 terminator: transcription terminator for bacteriophage T7 RNA polymerase
   4710..5570    -  CDS            AmpR: β-lactamase; bla; confers resistance to ampicillin, carbenicillin, and related antibiotics
   5571..5675    -  promoter       AmpR promoter: bla
   5749..6487    -  rep_origin     CloDF13 ori: Plasmids containing the CloDF13 (CDF) origin of replication can be propagated in E. coli cells that contain additional plasmids with compatible origins.
>Addgene plasmid #214049 | pSAVED-CHAT_PCaspase_PCi | addgene full sequence | sequence record 435136 | Addgene NGS Result
TTTTCTACTGAACCGCTCTAGATTTCAGTGCAATTTATCTCTTCAAATGTAGCACCTGAAGTCAGCCCCA
TACGATATAAGTTGTAATTCTCATGTTAGTCATGCCCCGCGCCCACCGGAAGGAGCTGACTGGGTTGAAG
GCTCTCAAGGGCATCGGTCGAGATCCCGGTGCCTAATGAGTGAGCTAACTTACATTAATTGCGTTGCGCC
GACTCCTGCATTAGGAAATGACAAACAACAGATAAAACGAAAGGCCCAGTCTTTCGACTGAGCCTTTCGT
TTTATTTGATGCCTTTAATTAAAGCGGATAACAATTTCACACAGGAGGCCGTTTACACTTTATGCTTCCG
GCTCGTATAATGTGTGGGGAAACCACAACGGTTTCCCTCTAGAAATAATTTTGTTTAACTATAAGAAGGA
GATATACATATGACTCACCATGCTGATCATGACTGCCAGCCGCACAGGGAGAGCGTTCAGCCGGATGAAA
TCCAGTGTATCCTGGTTCTGGACCTGAGCATCGATAACGCAATCACCGCATGTAGCGTTACCCCGCATCT
GCCCCGTGCTGCACGTCGTGTTGAACTACATCTGAACGACTTTGGTGCAGAACGTGCACCGTACGGGGGT
GCAAGCGATCGTCGTACCTGGCGTTGTTGGATGCAGGCAGTTGATGCAATGCTGGCTGACGCACGTGCAC
AGCTGGGTGCAGAAGTTGAATTTACTCATTATTATCTGGCAGGTCGTGCAGCACTCCCGGTTTTTGCATA
TCTGGGTCTGAGACTGGGTAAACAGGCAAACATCACTACCGTTAACCGTCGTGATGACGGTTGTTGGGAT
GTTGTTCCGTGCCAGCGTCCGGCTTCGAGCGCAGCATCGGGGGTTTCGCCCAGCGCACGTTTTTTTGACG
AAGTTCGTGGTCTGGACACCGATGAGCGTAGCAGCGAAAGCGGTATGGTTGCAGTTTGGGTAAGCACCCA
GCGTGATGTTGATCGTGGGCTGCTGCGTGCATTTGCAAGGGCAAGAGGTGACCGTGACCTGGCAGGTATC
GTTAGCCTGCGTGCACGTCCGGCTGCAGGTGATGACACCGGTGATATGCGTCTCCTGGAAGGTGCAGACG
GCCCCGATGCTGCACGTGAACTGGTTAACTGTTTTCGTAGCATCCCGAACCAGTATCCGCGTAGCAGCGG
CCTGATGGTTTTTGTTAGCGGCCCGGTTACCCTGGCAGCAATGGTTGGGCGTGCAATCAACCCGAGAATC
CATGGCCCGGTTTGGTGGCCGTACTTTCGTGGTGGGGAGTACGAGCCGGCACTGGAATATCCGTGGCCGC
TGATCAGCGGCCCCCCGAGGATCCTGATCGCAACCGCAAACGCTCCGGAGGGTGAAAACCCGACTCTGGA
CGTTGAGGCAGAGCTGAAGCATCTGGAAGAAGCACTGGCAGAACCGCGTAAACGTAAACTGTGTGAGGTA
CAGCGTTGCCCGGCAGCAACCGTAAGCGATATCACCAGCGCACTGCGTAGCTTTAAACCGCATATACTGC
ATTTTATCGGTCATGGTACTGCACTCGGTGTTTATCTGAGGAGCGCAGAACATGACGGTGCACAGTTTGT
TCGTGGTGAGGATTTCCAGCAGATGATCGCAACCTCGCTACGTCAGAAGGACCGTGAAATGCATCTGGTT
GTTCTGAACGCTTGCTGCACCCACGAACTGGCAAAGGCACTGACCGAACAGGTTAGCTGCACCATCGGTA
CCGATATCGAAGTTTATGATTCGGCAAGCATACATTTTGCTGCACGTTTTTATGATCACCTGGTTCATGG
TACCAGCGTTCATTATGCATTTAACGCAGCAGTTGATGAATGTCGTGCACACAGCACCAGCGGCCAGGAA
GTTTTTTGCCTGCACCCGGCAGCAGAACGTGCACCGGCAAGCGCAACCCCGCCGGTACGTGCAGATGAAC
TGGTTTTCTTTAGCCCGGCAGAACGTCATAGCTAATAACATACGCGTAACAAGGTAAGGACAAATTAATG
ATGAAAAGGGCTCTGCTGATAGGTGCACCGCTGGCACATAGCGCAACCCATGCACTGGCAGGTGTTGCAA
ACGATATCGACCGTGCAGGTGAAATCCTGCGTCTGTATGGTTTTCATTGTGATGACGTTCTCTTTGGTGA
ACGTGCAACTAGAGATGGTATCGTTGCACGTCTGGAAGCACTGATCGCTGAAACCCAGGCTGATGATGCT
GTTGTTATCTATTTTAGCGGCCATGGTGGCCGTGTTGTTAACACCGGGATCGTTAAAGATCTACCGGGTG
GTGACTATCGTCCCGGCGCTCACCAGTTCCTGGTTCCGGAAGACTACCAACCGAAAGCACAGACCTTTAC
CGGTATCCTGGACTTCGAGCTGAGGTATCTAGTTGCACGTCTGGCAGCACGTACCGAAAACGTTAGCGTT
ATCCTGGATTGTTGTCATAGCGGTGGTGCAATAAGAGCACCGGGTAGACCGACCCCGAAAGCACTGGATG
AAAAAAGCCTGAAGCCGCATACTGTTCACCTGAACCGTGTTATCCGTGAACGTCTGGTTCAACTGCGTGA
ATCGCTGGCAGCTAGCCGTGCACCGCGTCTGACCCAGGATGCTCATCCGCATCTGGTTCGTATCGAAGCA
GCACACGAATTCCGTCTCGCATATGAAACCAGGATCAACAACCGTCAGCAGGGGGTTCTGACCGCAGCAT
GGGCAGACACCCTGTGGAGATACCGTGGGCTGGCAGTTAGCTGGCAGGCACTGGCAAGCGAGATCCAGGC
AAGGGCACGTGCATTTGTTCCCATGCAGTATGTTCACATCGATGGCCCGACCGAACGTCGTCTGTTCAGC
CTGGCTCGTGAGCCGGCACGTCATAGCCTGGCAATCGTTCAGGAAAGGGACGGTACCCTGTGGCTGGACG
GTGGCAGATTTCAGGGTGTTGCAAGCGGTGCACGTTTCGCAGTTCTGCCGCCGACCAGCACCGAAAGCGA
CATCGATAGCGCACTGGCAGAAGTTCGTGCAGTTGAAGTTATGCCGGAACGTACCCGTGTTGAACTGGCT
ACCGCAGCAGATGACATCCCGAGATGGCAAGGCCTCCATGCATGGCCGCTGCATGCACGTGGCGCTTGGA
CCGGTGTAGCAGTTCGTGCTCAGACCGCAGCAGTTTGTGCTGCACTCCTGAGAGCTATCGAAGCAAGCCA
GCGTATGCATCTGTGTCCGGATAGCGACGGGCCGGTTGCTACCGTTATCGAACTATCGAGCGATGAGGGC
AGCAGGATCGCAGTTCTGGATGGGCACGGTGTTTGTGTTAGCCCCCCGGTTGCAACCCCCGAACGTGCAC
TCGCACTGGTTGAAAGGCTCCAGAGAGCTGCACTCGTTCGTATGCTGGGGAGCGGTACCGATGAGCATGC
ACTACCGATCCCGCTCGCACTCAGACTGGAACGTGCAGACGGTATCGGTGGTACCTGCCGTCATCTAGCA
GAAGGGCGTACCGAACCGCCGAGCGAACTGCTACTCGCAAGCGCTGGGGCACAGGTACATGCAATCGTAG
AGAACCATGGGAGCGCTATCGCAACCGATACCCAGGATGTTTATCTGACCATGTTCTGTATCGCAGCAGA
CGGTCGTGTTGAAAGAGTTAGCAAGCAGCAGAGCAGCGGGATCCGTCTGTGTGGGGGTGCAAAGCATAGG
CTCGAGTATGAACTAGGTGCAGGGGGTGCAAGCCTGCCGGAATACAGGGCAGCAGATTCGAGCACCAGCG
GCTATGGGCTGCATAGCCTCATAGTTGTTGCAACCGACCGTCAGCAGGAGCTGCGTAACCTGGAAACCTG
GTCGGGTGAAGGTAGCGCTGCAAAACTGCAGCCGGGTGTTCTGGATCTGACCGCTAGCAAACGTGCACCG
GCTAGACGTGGCTCGGCTAGCGCAAGCGGGCCGCTGAGATATGCTGTTCTACGTGTAGATCTGCGTGTAG
CTGCAGCAGTAGCAGGGCGTGATGCACCGACCCTGTAAATCACATGAATAAGGAGGATGTCGTATGCACA
GGATTGACGTTTCGGGTCCGCTGTACCTGGATTGTCAACAGAGCGGGGACACCGTTCAGCTGATTCACCA
AACCACCGTTCTGGTTGAACCGGCAATTGAACTATACGGGACCGATACCAGCACCACCCTGGAAATTCGT
GACTTTGAAGATGAAAACGGAAGATGTCGTGTTAACGTTTTTACCATTGAACGTGACGGTACCCTGACCC
CGTGGGAACGTCTAGCAAGCGGAGCAGTTTCGCCGGCAGTTTGGAGCATTATTGAGCGTGGAGGGGAGCG
TGCTGCTCTGCTGGTTCCGGTTCCGTACGCACCGCTGGGTGAACTGACCGCAGACCTGGTTGATCAATTT
GCACCGCAGGATTACACCCCGTCGAGGGTTAGAATTGTTCTCCCGCCGCCGGAAGACGATAAACCGCCGC
CGCACGATGACCAATAACCACCGCTGAGCAATAACTAGCATAACCCCTTGGGGCCTCTAAACGGGTCTTG
AGGGGTTTTTTGGGGTCATCGTGGCCGGATCTTGCGGCCCCTCGGCTTGAACGAATTGTTAGACAGATTA
TCAAAAAGGATCTTCACCTAGATCCTTTTAAATTAAAAATGAAGTTTTAAATCAATCTAAAGTATATATG
AGTAAACTTGGTCTGACAGTTACCAATGCTTAATCAGTGAGGCACCTATCTCAGCGATCTGTCTATTTCG
TTCATCCATAGTTGCCTGACTCCCCGTCGTGTAGATAACTACGATACGGGAGGGCTTACCATCTGGCCCC
AGTGCTGCAATGATACCGCGGGACCCACGCTCACCGGCTCCAGATTTATCAGCAATAAACCAGCCAGCCG
GAAGGGCCGAGCGCAGAAGTGGTCCTGCAACTTTATCCGCCTCCATCCAGTCTATTAATTGTTGCCGGGA
AGCTAGAGTAAGTAGTTCGCCAGTTAATAGTTTGCGCAACGTTGTTGCCATTGCTACAGGCATCGTGGTG
TCACGCTCGTCGTTTGGTATGGCTTCATTCAGCTCCGGTTCCCAACGATCAAGGCGAGTTACATGATCCC
CCATGTTGTGCAAAAAAGCGGTTAGCTCCTTCGGTCCTCCGATCGTTGTCAGAAGTAAGTTGGCCGCAGT
GTTATCACTCATGGTTATGGCAGCACTGCATAATTCTCTTACTGTCATGCCATCCGTAAGATGCTTTTCT
GTGACTGGTGAGTACTCAACCAAGTCATTCTGAGAATAGTGTATGCGGCGACCGAGTTGCTCTTGCCCGG
CGTCAATACGGGATAATACCGCGCCACATAGCAGAACTTTAAAAGTGCTCATCATTGGAAAACGTTCTTC
GGGGCGAAAACTCTCAAGGATCTTACCGCTGTTGAGATCCAGTTCGATGTAACCCACTCGTGCACCCAAC
TGATCTTCAGCATCTTTTACTTTCACCAGCGTTTCTGGGTGAGCAAAAACAGGAAGGCAAAATGCCGCAA
AAAAGGGAATAAGGGCGACACGGAAATGTTGAATACTCATACTCTTCCTTTTTCAATATTATTGAAGCAT
TTATCAGGGTTATTGTCTCATGAGCGGATACATATTTGAATGTATTTAGAAAAATAAACAAATAGGGGTT
CCGCGCACATTTCCCCGAAAAGTGCCACCTGTAGCTAGCTCACTCGGTCGCTACGCTCCGGGCGTGAGAC
TGCGGCGGGCGCTGCGGACACATACAAAGTTACCCACAGATTCCGTGGATAAGCAGGGGACTAACATGTG
AGGCAAAACAGCAGGGCCGCGCCGGTGGCGTTTTTCCATAGGCTCCGCCCTCCTGCCAGAGTTCACATAA
ACAGACGCTTTTCCGGTGCATCTGTGGGAGCCGTGAGGCTCAACCATGAATCTGACAGTACGGGCGAAAC
CCGACAGGACTTAAAGATCCCCACCGTTTCCGGCGGGTCGCTCCCTCTTGCGCTCTCCTGTTCCGACCCT
GCCGTTTACCGGATACCTGTTCCGCCTTTCTCCCTTACGGGAAGTGTGGCGCTTTCTCATAGCTCACACA
CTGGTATCTCGGCTCGGTGTAGGTCGTTCGCTCCAAGCTGGGCTGTAAGCAAGAACTCCCCGTTCAGCCC
GACTGCTGCGCCTTATCCGGTAACTGTTCACTTGAGTCCAACCCGGAAAAGCACGGTAAAACGCCACTGG
CAGCAGCCATTGGTAACTGGGAGTTCGCAGAGGATTTGTTTAGCTAAACACGCGGTTGCTCTTGAAGTGT
GCGCCAAAGTCCGGCTACACTGGAAGGACAGATTTGGTTGCTGTGCTCTGCGAAAGCCAGTTACCACGGT
TAAGCAGTTCCCCAACTGACTTAACCTTCGATCAAACCACCTCCCCAGGTGGTTTTTTCGTTTACAGGGC
AAAAGATTACGCGCAGAAAAAAAGGATCTCAAGAAGATCCTTTGATC
